Addgene plasmid #215563: pLigify_Isoeugenol
Purpose: Expresses GFP in response to Isoeugenol
Depositing lab: Simon d'Oelsnitz & David Ross. Depositing organization: National Institute of Standards and Technology. Publication: Ligify: Automated Genome Mining for Ligand-Inducible Transcription Factors. d'Oelsnitz S, Love JD, Ellington AD, Ross D. ACS Synth Biol. 2024 Aug 16;13(8):2577-2586. doi: 10.1021/acssynbio.4c00372. Epub 2024 Jul 19. PubMed 39029917.
Backbone
  Vector backbone: pTwist Kan Medium Copy
  Backbone manufacturer: Twist Biosciences
  Backbone size w/o insert (bp): 2203
  Total vector size (bp): 4505
  Vector type: Bacterial Expression
Growth in bacteria
  Bacterial resistance: Kanamycin, 50 μg/mL
  Growth temperature: 37°C
  Growth strain: DH10B
  Copy number: Low Copy
Gene/Insert 1
  Gene/Insert name: GFP mut2
  Species: Synthetic
  Insert size (bp): 717
  GenBank ID: WP_008832113.1 ACS28253.1
  Promoter: Piemr
  Cloning method: Gene Synthesis
  Sequencing primers: 5′ taggactgagctagcGGTAAAcgatac
Gene/Insert 2
  Gene/Insert name: iemR
  Species: Pseudomonas nitroreducens
  Insert size (bp): 951
  GenBank ID: ACP17972.1
  Promoter: P250
  Cloning method: Gene Synthesis
  Sequencing primers: 5′ CGAGGCTGGCCTATTGTTGAGGATTTC
Resource information
  A portion of this plasmid was derived from a plasmid made by: This plasmid was constructed by Twist Biosciences
Terms and licenses: Academic/Nonprofit Terms; Industry Terms: Not Available to Industry
How to cite: pLigify_Isoeugenol was a gift from Simon d'Oelsnitz & David Ross (Addgene plasmid # 215563 ; http://n2t.net/addgene:215563 ; RRID:Addgene_215563)
