[The description below was written by a language model from this plasmid's Addgene catalogue record and pLannotate feature annotations shown in this document.]
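Description:
pLigify_Isoeugenol is a bacterial expression plasmid that works as a whole-cell biosensor, producing GFP in response to the aromatic compound isoeugenol. It is built on the pTwist Kan Medium Copy backbone from Twist Biosciences and was made by gene synthesis, with a total size of about 4.5 kb. The plasmid replicates in E. coli from a p15A origin, which is compatible with ColE1-type plasmids, and is selected with kanamycin through an aph(3')-Ia resistance gene. The catalogue lists the copy number as low, whereas the backbone name and the origin annotation describe it as medium copy.

The payload is a two-part regulator and reporter circuit. The transcription factor gene iemR, from Pseudomonas nitroreducens, is recorded as being expressed from a promoter called P250. The feature table does not annotate the iemR coding sequence itself. It does detect a fragment resembling the constitutive J23119 promoter followed by an sTRSV hammerhead ribozyme, on the forward strand, which may correspond to the regulator expression unit. Self-cleaving ribozymes of this kind are commonly used to insulate a transcript's 5' end from promoter context. On the opposite strand, GFPmut2, a rapidly maturing Aequorea-derived green fluorescent protein, spans the sequence origin and is recorded as being driven by Piemr, the IemR-responsive promoter. A second hammerhead ribozyme fragment lies just upstream of it. An rrnB T1 terminator and small remnants of a cloning site and lacZα are also annotated.

In use, isoeugenol acting through IemR changes transcription from Piemr, so that fluorescence reports the ligand. The record does not state whether IemR acts as a repressor or an activator. The plasmid comes from a genome-mining effort to identify ligand-inducible transcription factors and serves to validate such a predicted sensor.
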