Features (pLannotate 1.2.2; 9 found; start..end, strand, type, name):
    105..159     -  ncRNA          Hammerhead 3 (fragment): Accession: RF00008 - Hammerhead ribozyme (type III)
    422..445     +  promoter       J23119 promoter (fragment): bacterial promoter (Registry of Standard Biological Parts BBa J23119)
    459..508     +  misc_RNA       sTRSV HHRz: hammerhead ribozyme from the tobacco ringspot virus satellite RNA (Khvorova et al., 2003)
   1918..2463    -  rep_origin     p15A ori: Plasmids containing the medium-copy-number p15A origin of replication can be propagated in E. coli cells that contain a second plasmid with the ColE1 origin.
   2574..3389    -  CDS            KanR: aminoglycoside phosphotransferase; aph(3')-Ia; confers resistance to kanamycin in bacteria or G418 (Geneticin®) in eukaryotes
   3505..3527    +  misc_feature   MCS (fragment): pBluescript multiple cloning site
   3527..3573    +  terminator     rrnB T1 terminator: transcription terminator T1 from the E. coli rrnB gene
   3675..3718    -  CDS            lacZα (fragment): LacZα fragment of β-galactosidase; lacZ fragment
   3853..60      -  CDS            GFPmut2 (across the origin): GFPmut2 is a basic (constitutively fluorescent) green fluorescent protein published in 1996, derived from Aequorea victoria. It is reported to be a very rapidly-maturing weak dimer.
>Addgene plasmid #215563 | pLigify_Isoeugenol | addgene full sequence | sequence record 445465 | Addgene NGS Result
ACCATCTAATTCAACAAGAATTGGGACAACTCCAGTGAAAAGTTCTTCTCCTTTACTCATATATACCCCC
TTATTCTCCCGTATTAAACAAAATTATTTGTAGAGGCCCCATTTCGTCCTTTTGGACTCATCAGGGGTGG
TACACACCACCCTATGGGGCTGGCACGGTCTCCTTTGTTGTTCTGAATGGCCTAAATGCGCGGCTTGCCG
GGTTGGAGTTTATGTTTAGGACTGACCGGATTTCATGTGTGCCGGTGAAGTGAGGATGTCTGTGAGTGCA
ATGGTGGCGGTATTGAAAATGGGCCGAGGCTGGCCTATTGTTGAGGATTTCAAGATTTCTTGCAAAAAAA
AACCCCGCCGAAGCGGGGTTTTTTTTTTTACAGGGGAAACGAAAATATATTTTTCAAAAGTATCGTTTAC
CGCTAGCTCAGTCCTAGGTACAATGAGCACAGTGGCAGCTGTCACCGGATGTGCTTTCCGGTCTGATGAG
TCCGTGAGGACGAAACAGCCTCTACAAATAATTTTGTTTAAGGGCCCAAGTTCACTTAAAAAGGAGATCA
ACAATGAAAGCAATTTTCGTACTGAAACATCTTAATCATGCACCGGTGTTTTAAATATGACCACCATCCG
CTGGCGCCGTATGTCTATTCATTCGGAGCGCATCACTCTTGCAGATAGCCCTTTACATTGGGCACATACA
TTGAATGGTTCTATGCGTACCCATTTTGAAGTACAACGCTTAGAGCGCGGGCGCGGTGCTTACTTGGCGC
GCAGTCGCTTCGGTGCTGGGGAATTGTACTCGGCCATCGCCCCTTCCCAGGTCTTACGTCACTTCAATGA
TCAACGTAACGCCAACGAAGCGGAACACTCCTACCTGATTCAGATCCGCTCGGGGGCCTTAGGCGTGGCC
AGTGGAGGTCGTAAAGTTATCTTAGCAAATGGCGATTGTAGTATTGTCGATTCGCGCCAAGACTTCACGT
TGTCGTCCAACTCATCTACTCAAGGGGTCGTGATCCGTTTTCCTGTGAGTTGGTTGGGTGCCTGGGTATC
CAATCCCGAAGATCTTATTGCCCGTCGCGTTGACGCAGAAATTGGATGGGGGCGCGCGTTGTCTGCTAGT
GTCTCCAACTTAGACCCGCTGCGTATCGACGACTTAGGAAGTAACGTCAATTCGATTGCAGAGCATGTCG
CTATGTTAATTTCACTTGCTAGCTCGGCTGTGAGTTCGGAGGACGGGGGAGTAGCCTTACGCAAAATGCG
TGAGGTCAAGCGCGTCTTAGAACAGTCATTTGCCGATGCGAATCTTGAACCAGAAAGTGTTTCAAGCCAG
CTTGGTATTAGTAAGCGCTACTTACACTACGTTTTTGCTGCGTGTGGAACAACTTTTGGCCGTGAATTAT
TGGAGATCCGCTTGGGAAAGGCTTACCGTATGCTGTGTGCGACTTCAGGAAGTGGGGCTGTTCTTAAGGT
GGCTATGTCCAGTGGGTTTAGCGATTCGAGCCACTTCTCCAAAAAATTCAAGGAACGTTACGGAGTGTCT
CCTGTGTCGTTAGTCCGCCAAGCTTAATAATCACTTTCAGCCAAAAAACTTAAGACCGCCGGTCTTGTCC
ACTACCTTGCAGTAATGCGGTGGACAGGATCGGCGGTTTTCTTTTCTCTTCTCAAAGGCTAGGTGGAGGC
TCAGTGATGATAAGTCTGCGATGGTGGATGCATGTGTCATGGTCATAGCTGTTTCCTGTGTGAAATTGTT
ATCCGCTCAGAGGGCACAATCCTATTCCGCGCTATCCGACAATCTCCAAGACATTAGGTGGAGTTCAGTT
CGGCGAGCGGAAATGGCTTACGAACGGGGCGGAGATTTCCTGGAAGATGCCAGGAAGATACTTAACAGGG
AAGTGAGAGGGCCGCGGCAAAGCCGTTTTTCCATAGGCTCCGCCCCCCTGACAAGCATCACGAAATCTGA
CGCTCAAATCAGTGGTGGCGAAACCCGACAGGACTATAAAGATACCAGGCGTTTCCCCCTGGCGGCTCCC
TCGTGCGCTCTCCTGTTCCTGCCTTTCGGTTTACCGGTGTCATTCCGCTGTTATGGCCGCGTTTGTCTCA
TTCCACGCCTGACACTCAGTTCCGGGTAGGCAGTTCGCTCCAAGCTGGACTGTATGCACGAACCCCCCGT
TCAGTCCGACCGCTGCGCCTTATCCGGTAACTATCGTCTTGAGTCCAACCCGGAAAGACATGCAAAAGCA
CCACTGGCAGCAGCCACTGGTAATTGATTTAGAGGAGTTAGTCTTGAAGTCATGCGCCGGTTAAGGCTAA
ACTGAAAGGACAAGTTTTGGTGACTGCGCTCCTCCAAGCCAGTTACCTCGGTTCAAAGAGTTGGTAGCTC
AGAGAACCTTCGAAAAACCGCCCTGCAAGGCGGTTTTTTCGTTTTCAGAGCAAGAGATTACGCGCAGACC
AAAACGATCTCAAGAAGATCATCTTATTAAGTCTGACGCTCTATTCAACAAAGCCGCCGTCCATGGGTAG
GGGGCTTCAAATCGTCCGCTCTGCCAGTGTTACAACCAATTAACAAATTCTGATTAGAAAAACTCATCGA
GCATCAAATGAAACTGCAATTTATTCATATCAGGATTATCAATACCATATTTTTGAAAAAGCCGTTTCTG
TAATGAAGGAGAAAACTCACCGAGGCAGTTCCATAGGATGGCAAGATCCTGGTATCGGTCTGCGATTCCG
ACTCGTCCAACATCAATACAACCTATTAATTTCCCCTCGTCAAAAATAAGGTTATCAAGTGAGAAATCAC
CATGAGTGACGACTGAATCCGGTGAGAATGGCAAAAGCTTATGCATTTCTTTCCAGACTTGTTCAACAGG
CCAGCCATTACGCTCGTCATCAAAATCACTCGCATCAACCAAACCGTTATTCATTCGTGATTGCGCCTGA
GCGAGACGAAATACGCGATCGCTGTTAAAAGGACAATTACAAACAGGAATCGAATGCAACCGGCGCAGGA
ACACTGCCAGCGCATCAACAATATTTTCACCTGAATCAGGATATTCTTCTAATACCTGGAATGCTGTTTT
CCCGGGGATCGCAGTGGTGAGTAACCATGCATCATCAGGAGTACGGATAAAATGCTTGATGGTCGGAAGA
GGCATAAATTCCGTCAGCCAGTTTAGTCTGACCATCTCATCTGTAACATCATTGGCAACGCTACCTTTGC
CATGTTTCAGAAACAACTCTGGCGCATCGGGCTTCCCATACAATCGATAGATTGTCGCACCTGATTGCCC
GACATTATCGCGAGCCCATTTATACCCATATAAATCAGCATCCATGTTGGAATTTAATCGCGGCCTCGAG
CAAGACGTTTCCCGTTGAATATGGCTCATAACACCCCTTGTATTACTGTTTATGTAAGCAGACAGTTTTA
TTGTTCATGATGATATATTTTTATCTTGTGCAATGTAACATCAGAGATTTTGAGACACAACGTGGCTTTC
CCCCGCCGCTCTAGAACTAGTGGATCCAAATAAAACGAAAGGCTCAGTCGAAAGACTGGGCCTTTCGTTT
TATCTGTTGTTTGTCGCATTATACGAGACGTCCAGGTTGGGATACCTGAAACAAAACCCATCGTACGGCC
AAGGAAGTCTCCAATAACTGTGATCCACCACAAGCGCCAGGGTTTTCCCAGTCACGACGTTGTAAAACGA
CGGCCAGTCATGCATAATCCGCACGCATCTGGAATAAGGAAGTGCCATTCCGCCTGACCTGGACCAAAAC
GAAAAAAGGGGAGCGGTTTCCCGCTCCCCTCTTTTCTGGAATTTGGTACCGAGGAATGAAGCAGGATTAT
TATTTGTATAGTTCATCCATGCCATGTGTAATCCCAGCAGCTGTTACAAACTCAAGAAGGACCATGTGGT
CTCTCTTTTCGTTGGGATCTTTCGAAAGGGCAGATTGTGTGGACAGGTAATGGTTGTCTGGTAAAAGGAC
AGGGCCATCGCCAATTGGAGTATTTTGTTGATAATGGTCTGCTAGTTGAACGCTTCCATCTTCAATGTTG
TGTCTAATTTTGAAGTTAACTTTGATTCCATTCTTTTGTTTGTCTGCCATGATGTATACATTGTGTGAGT
TATAGTTGTATTCCAATTTGTGTCCAAGAATGTTTCCATCTTCTTTAAAATCAATACCTTTTAACTCGAT
TCTATTAACAAGGGTATCACCTTCAAATTTGACTTCAGCACGTGTCTTGTAGTTCCCGTCATCTTTGAAA
AATATAGTTCTTTCCTGTACATAACCTTCGGGCATGGCACTCTTGAAAAAGTCATGCTGTTTCATATGAT
CTGGGTATCTCGCAAAGCATTGAAGACCATACGCGAAAGTAGTGACAAGTGTTGGCCATGGAACAGGTAG
TTTTCCAGTAGTGCAAATAAATTTAAGGGTAAGTTTTCCGTATGTTGCATCACCTTCACCCTCTCCACTG
ACAGAAAATTTGTGCCCATTAACATC
