>Addgene plasmid #215563 | pLigify_Isoeugenol | depositor partial sequence | sequence record 420064 | GFP mut2
ATGAGTAAAGGAGAAGAACTTTTCACTGGAGTTGTCCCAATTCTTGTTGAATTAGATGGTGATGTTAATG
GGCACAAATTTTCTGTCAGTGGAGAGGGTGAAGGTGATGCAACATACGGAAAACTTACCCTTAAATTTAT
TTGCACTACTGGAAAACTACCTGTTCCATGGCCAACACTTGTCACTACTTTCGCGTATGGTCTTCAATGC
TTTGCGAGATACCCAGATCATATGAAACAGCATGACTTTTTCAAGAGTGCCATGCCCGAAGGTTATGTAC
AGGAAAGAACTATATTTTTCAAAGATGACGGGAACTACAAGACACGTGCTGAAGTCAAATTTGAAGGTGA
TACCCTTGTTAATAGAATCGAGTTAAAAGGTATTGATTTTAAAGAAGATGGAAACATTCTTGGACACAAA
TTGGAATACAACTATAACTCACACAATGTATACATCATGGCAGACAAACAAAAGAATGGAATCAAAGTTA
ACTTCAAAATTAGACACAACATTGAAGATGGAAGCGTTCAACTAGCAGACCATTATCAACAAAATACTCC
AATTGGCGATGGCCCTGTCCTTTTACCAGACAACCATTACCTGTCCACACAATCTGCCCTTTCGAAAGAT
CCCAACGAAAAGAGAGACCACATGGTCCTTCTTGAGTTTGTAACAGCTGCTGGGATTACACATGGCATGG
ATGAACTATACAAATAA
