>Addgene plasmid #215563 | pLigify_Isoeugenol | depositor partial sequence | sequence record 420065 | iemR
ATGACCACCATCCGCTGGCGCCGTATGTCTATTCATTCGGAGCGCATCACTCTTGCAGATAGCCCTTTAC
ATTGGGCACATACATTGAATGGTTCTATGCGTACCCATTTTGAAGTACAACGCTTAGAGCGCGGGCGCGG
TGCTTACTTGGCGCGCAGTCGCTTCGGTGCTGGGGAATTGTACTCGGCCATCGCCCCTTCCCAGGTCTTA
CGTCACTTCAATGATCAACGTAACGCCAACGAAGCGGAACACTCCTACCTGATTCAGATCCGCTCGGGGG
CCTTAGGCGTGGCCAGTGGAGGTCGTAAAGTTATCTTAGCAAATGGCGATTGTAGTATTGTCGATTCGCG
CCAAGACTTCACGTTGTCGTCCAACTCATCTACTCAAGGGGTCGTGATCCGTTTTCCTGTGAGTTGGTTG
GGTGCCTGGGTATCCAATCCCGAAGATCTTATTGCCCGTCGCGTTGACGCAGAAATTGGATGGGGGCGCG
CGTTGTCTGCTAGTGTCTCCAACTTAGACCCGCTGCGTATCGACGACTTAGGAAGTAACGTCAATTCGAT
TGCAGAGCATGTCGCTATGTTAATTTCACTTGCTAGCTCGGCTGTGAGTTCGGAGGACGGGGGAGTAGCC
TTACGCAAAATGCGTGAGGTCAAGCGCGTCTTAGAACAGTCATTTGCCGATGCGAATCTTGAACCAGAAA
GTGTTTCAAGCCAGCTTGGTATTAGTAAGCGCTACTTACACTACGTTTTTGCTGCGTGTGGAACAACTTT
TGGCCGTGAATTATTGGAGATCCGCTTGGGAAAGGCTTACCGTATGCTGTGTGCGACTTCAGGAAGTGGG
GCTGTTCTTAAGGTGGCTATGTCCAGTGGGTTTAGCGATTCGAGCCACTTCTCCAAAAAATTCAAGGAAC
GTTACGGAGTGTCTCCTGTGTCGTTAGTCCGCCAAGCTTAA
